>Addgene plasmid #34212 | KHBD00050 | depositor partial sequence | sequence record 40779 | KHBD00050 sequence 843 bps
ATGGGCATGAGACGCGAAGCTGTTCAACGTGGACGCGTACCACCCACTCAGCCCGGTCTGGCCGGCATGC
ATGGGCAGTACCAGATTGCCAACGGGGATCCCATGGGCATTGCCGGCTTTAACGGGCACTCGTACCTCAG
TTCCTACATCTCGCTCCTGCTGCGGGCGGAACCGTATCCGACTTCGCGATATGGCCAGTGCATGCAACCC
AACAACATTATGGGCATCGACAACATCTGCGAACTGGCCGCCCGACTGCTCTTCTCGGCGGTCGAGTGGG
CCAAGAACATACCCTTCTTCCCGGAGCTGCAGGTGACCGACCAGGTGGCCCTGCTCCGGCTCGTCTGGTC
AGAGCTCTTCGTCCTAAACGCCAGCCAGTGCTCCATGCCGCTCCATGTGGCGCCACTGCTGGCCGCCGCC
GGACTTCATGCCTCCCCGATGGCCGCCGATCGTGTGGTGGCCTTCATGGACCACATCCGCATCTTCCAGG
AGCAGGTGGAGAAGCTGAAGGCGCTGCATGTCGACTCCGCGGAGTACTCCTGCCTCAAGGCGATCGTGCT
CTTCACCACCGATGCCTGCGGCCTGTCCGATGTGACGCACATTGAATCCCTGCAAGAGAAGTCGCAGTGC
GCCCTCGAGGAATACTGCCGGACCCAGTATCCCAACCAGCCCACGAGATTCGGCAAGCTGCTTCTCAGAC
TGCCATCGCTGCGAACGGTCTCCTCACAAGTCATTGAGCAATTGTTTTTTGTGCGTCTAGTCGGAAAAAC
GCCAATTGAAACGCTGATACGCGATATGCTGCTGAGCGGCAACAGTTTCTCCTGGCCCTATCTGCCTTCG
ATG
