>Addgene plasmid #34212 | KHBD00050 | addgene partial sequence | sequence record 41720 | M13-Rev 5'-CAGGAAACAGCTATGACC-3'
ATTTTATTTTGACTGATAGTGACCTGTTCGTTGCAACAAATTGATAAGCAATGCTTTCTTATAATGCCAA
CTTTGTACAAGAAAGTTGGCAACATCGAAGGCAGATAGGGCCAGGAGAAACTGTTGCCGCTCAGCAGCAT
ATCGCGTATCAGCGTTTCAATTGGCGTTTTTCCGACTAGACGCACAAAAAACAATTGCTCAATGACTTGT
GAGGAGACCGTTCGCAGCGATGGCAGTCTGAGAAGCAGCTTGCCGAATCTCGTGGGCTGGTTGGGATACT
GGGTCCGGCAGTATTCCTCGAGGGCGCACTGCGACTTCTCTTGCAGGGATTCAATGTGCGTCACATCGGA
CAGGCCGCAGGCATCGGTGGTGAAGAGCACGATCGCCTTGAGGCAGGAGTACTCCGCGGAGTCGACATGC
AGCGCCTTCAGCTTCTCCACCTGCTCCTGGAAGATGCGGATGTGGTCCATGAAGGCCACCACACGATCGG
CGGCCATCGGGGAGGCATGAAGTCCGGCGGCGGCCAGCAGTGGCGCCACATGGAGCGGCATGGAGCACTG
GCTGGCGTTTAGGACGAAGAGCTCTGACCAGACGAGCCGGAGCAGGGCCACCTGGTCGGTCACCTGCAGC
TCCGGGAAGAAGGGTATGTTCTTGGCCCACTCGACCGCCGAGAAGAGCAGTCGGGCGGCCAGTTCGCAGA
TGTTGTCGATGCCCATAATGTTGTTGGGTTGCATGCACTGGCCATATCGCGAAGTCGGATACGGTTCCGC
CCGCAGCAGGAGCGAGATGTA
