[The description below was written by a language model from this plasmid's Addgene catalogue record.]
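Description:
KHBD00050 is a Gateway entry-type clone built in the pDONR221 donor vector backbone (Invitrogen), carrying an open reading frame from the Drosophila melanogaster gene CG11502, better known as seven up (svp), which also carries the nuclear receptor designation NR2F3. The plasmid is propagated in E. coli as a high-copy construct under kanamycin selection. The record lists a backbone of about 2.5 kb without insert and an insert of 843 bp. It does not say whether this corresponds to a full-length isoform or a partial coding region. No feature table is provided, so individual elements such as the replication origin or the recombination sites are not itemised. A pDONR221-derived clone made by Gateway cloning would normally have the insert flanked by attL sites produced by the BP reaction, and the M13 forward and reverse sites listed for sequencing sit outside the insert.

There is no promoter for expressing the insert recorded, which is consistent with the plasmid's role as a shuttle or archival clone rather than an expression vector. The ORF is meant to be transferred by LR recombination into destination vectors that supply the promoter, tags or fusion partners. The depositor notes that the ORFs in this collection were cloned open-ended, without a stop codon, which permits C-terminal fusions in the destination vector as well as N-terminal ones. The clone belongs to a collection associated with a study on automated protein–DNA interaction screening of Drosophila regulatory elements, suggesting its intended use as a source of a transcription factor ORF for such interaction assays.
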