Addgene plasmid #34212: KHBD00050
Depositing lab: Bart Deplancke. Depositing organization: Swiss Federal Institute of Technology (EPFL). Publication: Automated protein-DNA interaction screening of Drosophila regulatory elements. Korneel Hens, Jean-Daniel Feuz, Alina Isakova, Antonina Lagovitina, Andreas Massouras, Julien Bryois, Patrick Callaerts, Susan E. Celniker, Bart Deplancke. Nat Methods. 2011 Oct 30;8(12):1065-70. 10.1038/nmeth.1763 PubMed 22037703.
Backbone
  Vector backbone: pDONR221
  Backbone manufacturer: Invitrogen
  Backbone size w/o insert (bp): 2536
  Vector type: Gateway Donor Vector
Growth in bacteria
  Bacterial resistance: Kanamycin, 50 μg/mL
  Growth temperature: 37°C
  Growth strain: DH5alpha
  Copy number: High Copy
Gene/Insert
  Gene/Insert name: CG11502 (alt names: FBgn0003651; svp; seven up)
  Species: D. melanogaster (fly)
  Insert size (bp): 843
  Entrez Gene: svp (a.k.a. Dmel_CG11502, 0005/12, 0042/01, 0106/18, 0114/20, 0351/01, 0598/01, 0861/07, BcDNA:GH08189, CG11502, CG18158, Dmel\CG11502, NR2F3, SVP, SVP-1, SVP1, Svp, ck16, don, l(3)07842, l(3)87Bd, l(3)ck16, l(3)j2E2, l(3)rA028, l(3)rL069)
  Cloning method: Gateway Cloning
  Sequencing primers: 5′ M13F; 3′ M13R
Terms and licenses: Academic/Nonprofit Terms; Industry Terms: Not Available to Industry
Depositor comments: Please note that the ORFs in this collection were cloned open-ended (without a stop codon).
How to cite: KHBD00050 was a gift from Bart Deplancke (Addgene plasmid # 34212 ; http://n2t.net/addgene:34212 ; RRID:Addgene_34212)
